Addgene plasmid #140404: pN_empty
Purpose: (Empty Backbone) Empty backbone with nourseothricin selection in plants
Depositing lab: Mathias Pribil. Depositing organization: University of Copenhagen.
Backbone
  Vector backbone: pB2GW7
  Backbone manufacturer: https://gateway.psb.ugent.be
  Backbone size (bp): 8179
  Modifications to backbone: BASTA resistance marker (bar) replaced with nourseothricin resistance marker (nat). 35S promoter and ccdB coding sequence removed.
  Vector type: Plant Expression, Synthetic Biology
  Selectable markers: Nourseothricin/streptothricin
Growth in bacteria
  Bacterial resistance: Spectinomycin, 50 μg/mL
  Growth temperature: 37°C
  Growth strain: DH5alpha
  Copy number: Low Copy
Terms and licenses: Academic/Nonprofit Terms; Industry Terms: Not Available to Industry
How to cite: pN_empty was a gift from Mathias Pribil (Addgene plasmid # 140404 ; http://n2t.net/addgene:140404 ; RRID:Addgene_140404)
