[The description below was written by a language model from this plasmid's Addgene catalogue record and pLannotate feature annotations shown in this document.]
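Description:
pN_empty is an empty binary T-DNA vector for plant transformation, derived from the Gateway destination vector pB2GW7. According to the record, the original BASTA resistance gene (bar) was replaced with a nourseothricin resistance marker (nat), and the 35S promoter and ccdB coding sequence were removed, leaving a backbone with no expression cassette of its own. The sequenced plasmid is about 8.2 kb.

The feature table shows nopaline-type left and right T-DNA border repeats flanking the region that would be transferred into the plant genome. Within this region, near the left border, the nourseothricin acetyltransferase gene (Streptomyces noursei nat1) is driven by the NOS promoter and ended by the NOS terminator, allowing selection of transformed plants on nourseothricin/streptothricin. Between this marker and the right border lie a residual attB2 Gateway site and a fragment of the CaMV poly(A) signal, remnants of the parental cassette. The terminator fragment could presumably serve an inserted gene, but no promoter for a gene of interest is annotated, so users would need to supply one with their insert.

Outside the borders, the backbone carries the pVS1 oriV with its RepA replication and StaA stability proteins, a replicon commonly used for maintenance in Agrobacterium. It also has a ColE1/pBR322-type origin with the bom mobilisation region for propagation in E. coli, where the record lists it as low copy. Bacterial selection is by spectinomycin through the aadA (SmR) gene, which sits downstream of a class 1 integron Pc promoter fragment. The short gentamicin resistance and rop fragments are non-functional remnants. The plasmid is catalogued for plant expression and synthetic biology, offering an alternative plant selection marker to BASTA.
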