Features (pLannotate 1.2.2; 17 found; start..end, strand, type, name):
     74..233     +  polyA_signal   CaMV poly(A) signal (fragment): cauliflower mosaic virus polyadenylation signal
    323..347     +  misc_feature   RB T-DNA repeat: right border repeat from nopaline C58 T-DNA
    717..1118    +  CDS            Y4CG_SINFN (fragment): Protein inferred from homology: Swiss-Prot protein existence level 3. From Sinorhizobium fredii (strain NBRC 101917 / NGR234).
   1678..2307    +  CDS            pVS1 StaA: stability protein from the Pseudomonas plasmid pVS1 (Heeb et al., 2000)
   2736..3809    +  CDS            pVS1 RepA: replication protein from the Pseudomonas plasmid pVS1 (Heeb et al., 2000)
   3875..4069    +  rep_origin     pVS1 oriV: origin of replication for the Pseudomonas plasmid pVS1 (Heeb et al., 2000)
   4272..4311    +  CDS            rop (fragment): Rop protein, which maintains plasmids at low copy number; rop
   4413..4553    +  misc_feature   bom: basis of mobility region from pBR322
   4739..5327    -  rep_origin     ori: high-copy-number ColE1/pMB1/pBR322/pUC origin of replication
   5573..6360    -  CDS            SmR (fragment): aminoglycoside adenylyltransferase (Murphy, 1985); aadA; confers resistance to spectinomycin and streptomycin
   6371..6427    -  CDS            GmR (fragment): gentamycin acetyltransferase; aacC1; confers resistance to gentamycin
   6603..6626    -  promoter       Pc promoter (fragment): intI1 (promoter lies within the coding sequence); class 1 integron promoter
   6885..6909    +  misc_feature   LB T-DNA repeat: left border repeat from nopaline C58 T-DNA
   7002..7254    -  terminator     NOS terminator: nopaline synthase terminator and poly(A) signal
   7279..7843    -  CDS            NrsR (fragment): nourseothricin acetyltransferase; Streptomyces noursei nat1; confers resistance to nourseothricin
   7891..8070    -  promoter       NOS promoter: nopaline synthase promoter
   8185..2       -  protein_bind   attB2 (across the origin): mutant version of attB; core recombination site for the Gateway® BP reaction BP Clonase™
>Addgene plasmid #140404 | pN_empty | addgene full sequence | sequence record 292691 | Addgene NGS Result
GGTGATATCCCGCGGCCATGCTAGAGTCCGCAAAAATCACCAGTCTCTCTCTACAAATCTATCTCTCTCT
ATTTTTCTCCAGAATAATGTGTGAGTAGTTCCCAGATAAGGGAATTAGGGTTCTTATAGGGTTTCGCTCA
TGTGTTGAGCATATAAGAAACCCTTAGTATGTATTTGTATTTGTAAAATACTTCTATCAATAAAATTTCT
AATTCCTAAAACCAAAATCCAGTGACCTGCAGGCATGCGACGTCGGGCCCAAGCTTAGCTTGAGCTTGGA
TCAGATTGTCGTTTCCCGCCTTCAGTTTAAACTATCAGTGTTTGACAGGATATATTGGCGGGTAAACCTA
AGAGAAAAGAGCGTTTATTAGAATAATCGGATATTTAAAAGGGCGTGAAAAGGTTTATCCGTTCGTCCAT
TTGTATGTGCATGCCAACCACAGGGTTCCCCTCGGGATCAAAGTACTTTAAAGTACTTTAAAGTACTTTA
AAGTACTTTGATCCAACCCCTCCGCTGCTATAGTGCAGTCGGCTTCTGACGTTCAGTGCAGCCGTCTTCT
GAAAACGACATGTCGCACAAGTCCTAAGTTACGCGACAGGCTGCCGCCCTGCCCTTTTCCTGGCGTTTTC
TTGTCGCGTGTTTTAGTCGCATAAAGTAGAATACTTGCGACTAGAACCGGAGACATTACGCCATGAACAA
GAGCGCCGCCGCTGGCCTGCTGGGCTATGCCCGCGTCAGCACCGACGACCAGGACTTGACCAACCAACGG
GCCGAACTGCACGCGGCCGGCTGCACCAAGCTGTTTTCCGAGAAGATCACCGGCACCAGGCGCGACCGCC
CGGAGCTGGCCAGGATGCTTGACCACCTACGCCCTGGCGACGTTGTGACAGTGACCAGGCTAGACCGCCT
GGCCCGCAGCACCCGCGACCTACTGGACATTGCCGAGCGCATCCAGGAGGCCGGCGCGGGCCTGCGTAGC
CTGGCAGAGCCGTGGGCCGACACCACCACGCCGGCCGGCCGCATGGTGTTGACCGTGTTCGCCGGCATTG
CCGAGTTCGAGCGTTCCCTAATCATCGACCGCACCCGGAGCGGGCGCGAGGCCGCCAAGGCCCGAGGCGT
GAAGTTTGGCCCCCGCCCTACCCTCACCCCGGCACAGATCGCGCACGCCCGCGAGCTGATCGACCAGGAA
GGCCGCACCGTGAAAGAGGCGGCTGCACTGCTTGGCGTGCATCGCTCGACCCTGTACCGCGCACTTGAGC
GCAGCGAGGAAGTGACGCCCACCGAGGCCAGGCGGCGCGGTGCCTTCCGTGAGGACGCATTGACCGAGGC
CGACGCCCTGGCGGCCGCCGAGAATGAACGCCAAGAGGAACAAGCATGAAACCGCACCAGGACGGCCAGG
ACGAACCGTTTTTCATTACCGAAGAGATCGAGGCGGAGATGATCGCGGCCGGGTACGTGTTCGAGCCGCC
CGCGCACGTCTCAACCGTGCGGCTGCATGAAATCCTGGCCGGTTTGTCTGATGCCAAGCTGGCGGCCTGG
CCGGCCAGCTTGGCCGCTGAAGAAACCGAGCGCCGCCGTCTAAAAAGGTGATGTGTATTTGAGTAAAACA
GCTTGCGTCATGCGGTCGCTGCGTATATGATGCGATGAGTAAATAAACAAATACGCAAGGGGAACGCATG
AAGGTTATCGCTGTACTTAACCAGAAAGGCGGGTCAGGCAAGACGACCATCGCAACCCATCTAGCCCGCG
CCCTGCAACTCGCCGGGGCCGATGTTCTGTTAGTCGATTCCGATCCCCAGGGCAGTGCCCGCGATTGGGC
GGCCGTGCGGGAAGATCAACCGCTAACCGTTGTCGGCATCGACCGCCCGACGATTGACCGCGACGTGAAG
GCCATCGGCCGGCGCGACTTCGTAGTGATCGACGGAGCGCCCCAGGCGGCGGACTTGGCTGTGTCCGCGA
TCAAGGCAGCCGACTTCGTGCTGATTCCGGTGCAGCCAAGCCCTTACGACATATGGGCCACCGCCGACCT
GGTGGAGCTGGTTAAGCAGCGCATTGAGGTCACGGATGGAAGGCTACAAGCGGCCTTTGTCGTGTCGCGG
GCGATCAAAGGCACGCGCATCGGCGGTGAGGTTGCCGAGGCGCTGGCCGGGTACGAGCTGCCCATTCTTG
AGTCCCGTATCACGCAGCGCGTGAGCTACCCAGGCACTGCCGCCGCCGGCACAACCGTTCTTGAATCAGA
ACCCGAGGGCGACGCTGCCCGCGAGGTCCAGGCGCTGGCCGCTGAAATTAAATCAAAACTCATTTGAGTT
AATGAGGTAAAGAGAAAATGAGCAAAAGCACAAACACGCTAAGTGCCGGCCGTCCGAGCGCACGCAGCAG
CAAGGCTGCAACGTTGGCCAGCCTGGCAGACACGCCAGCCATGAAGCGGGTCAACTTTCAGTTGCCGGCG
GAGGATCACACCAAGCTGAAGATGTACGCGGTACGCCAAGGCAAGACCATTACCGAGCTGCTATCTGAAT
ACATCGCGCAGCTACCAGAGTAAATGAGCAAATGAATAAATGAGTAGATGAATTTTAGCGGCTAAAGGAG
GCGGCATGGAAAATCAAGAACAACCAGGCACCGACGCCGTGGAATGCCCCATGTGTGGAGGAACGGGCGG
TTGGCCAGGCGTAAGCGGCTGGGTTGTCTGCCGGCCCTGCAATGGCACTGGAACCCCCAAGCCCGAGGAA
TCGGCGTGAGCGGTCGCAAACCATCCGGCCCGGTACAAATCGGCGCGGCGCTGGGTGATGACCTGGTGGA
GAAGTTGAAGGCCGCGCAGGCCGCCCAGCGGCAACGCATCGAGGCAGAAGCACGCCCCGGTGAATCGTGG
CAAGCGGCCGCTGATCGAATCCGCAAAGAATCCCGGCAACCGCCGGCAGCCGGTGCGCCGTCGATTAGGA
AGCCGCCCAAGGGCGACGAGCAACCAGATTTTTTCGTTCCGATGCTCTATGACGTGGGCACCCGCGATAG
TCGCAGCATCATGGACGTGGCCGTTTTCCGTCTGTCGAAGCGTGACCGACGAGCTGGCGAGGTGATCCGC
TACGAGCTTCCAGACGGGCACGTAGAGGTTTCCGCAGGGCCGGCCGGCATGGCCAGTGTGTGGGATTACG
ACCTGGTACTGATGGCGGTTTCCCATCTAACCGAATCCATGAACCGATACCGGGAAGGGAAGGGAGACAA
GCCCGGCCGCGTGTTCCGTCCACACGTTGCGGACGTACTCAAGTTCTGCCGGCGAGCCGATGGCGGAAAG
CAGAAAGACGACCTGGTAGAAACCTGCATTCGGTTAAACACCACGCACGTTGCCATGCAGCGTACGAAGA
AGGCCAAGAACGGCCGCCTGGTGACGGTATCCGAGGGTGAAGCCTTGATTAGCCGCTACAAGATCGTAAA
GAGCGAAACCGGGCGGCCGGAGTACATCGAGATCGAGCTAGCTGATTGGATGTACCGCGAGATCACAGAA
GGCAAGAACCCGGACGTGCTGACGGTTCACCCCGATTACTTTTTGATCGATCCCGGCATCGGCCGTTTTC
TCTACCGCCTGGCACGCCGCGCCGCAGGCAAGGCAGAAGCCAGATGGTTGTTCAAGACGATCTACGAACG
CAGTGGCAGCGCCGGAGAGTTCAAGAAGTTCTGTTTCACCGTGCGCAAGCTGATCGGGTCAAATGACCTG
CCGGAGTACGATTTGAAGGAGGAGGCGGGGCAGGCTGGCCCGATCCTAGTCATGCGCTACCGCAACCTGA
TCGAGGGCGAAGCATCCGCCGGTTCCTAATGTACGGAGCAGATGCTAGGGCAAATTGCCCTAGCAGGGGA
AAAAGGTCGAAAAGGTCTCTTTCCTGTGGATAGCACGTACATTGGGAACCCAAAGCCGTACATTGGGAAC
CGGAACCCGTACATTGGGAACCCAAAGCCGTACATTGGGAACCGGTCACACATGTAAGTGACTGATATAA
AAGAGAAAAAAGGCGATTTTTCCGCCTAAAACTCTTTAAAACTTATTAAAACTCTTAAAACCCGCCTGGC
CTGTGCATAACTGTCTGGCCAGCGCACAGCCGAAGAGCTGCAAAAAGCGCCTACCCTTCGGTCGCTGCGC
TCCCTACGCCCCGCCGCTTCGCGTCGGCCTATCGCGGCCGCTGGCCGCTCAAAAATGGCTGGCCTACGGC
CAGGCAATCTACCAGGGCGCGGACAAGCCGCGCCGTCGCCACTCGACCGCCGGCGCCCACATCAAGGCAC
CCTGCCTCGCGCGTTTCGGTGATGACGGTGAAAACCTCTGACACATGCAGCTCCCGGAGACGGTCACAGC
TTGTCTGTAAGCGGATGCCGGGAGCAGACAAGCCCGTCAGGGCGCGTCAGCGGGTGTTGGCGGGTGTCGG
GGCGCAGCCATGACCCAGTCACGTAGCGATAGCGGAGTGTATACTGGCTTAACTATGCGGCATCAGAGCA
GATTGTACTGAGAGTGCACCATATGCGGTGTGAAATACCGCACAGATGCGTAAGGAGAAAATACCGCATC
AGGCGCTCTTCCGCTTCCTCGCTCACTGACTCGCTGCGCTCGGTCGTTCGGCTGCGGCGAGCGGTATCAG
CTCACTCAAAGGCGGTAATACGGTTATCCACAGAATCAGGGGATAACGCAGGAAAGAACATGTGAGCAAA
AGGCCAGCAAAAGGCCAGGAACCGTAAAAAGGCCGCGTTGCTGGCGTTTTTCCATAGGCTCCGCCCCCCT
GACGAGCATCACAAAAATCGACGCTCAAGTCAGAGGTGGCGAAACCCGACAGGACTATAAAGATACCAGG
CGTTTCCCCCTGGAAGCTCCCTCGTGCGCTCTCCTGTTCCGACCCTGCCGCTTACCGGATACCTGTCCGC
CTTTCTCCCTTCGGGAAGCGTGGCGCTTTCTCATAGCTCACGCTGTAGGTATCTCAGTTCGGTGTAGGTC
GTTCGCTCCAAGCTGGGCTGTGTGCACGAACCCCCCGTTCAGCCCGACCGCTGCGCCTTATCCGGTAACT
ATCGTCTTGAGTCCAACCCGGTAAGACACGACTTATCGCCACTGGCAGCAGCCACTGGTAACAGGATTAG
CAGAGCGAGGTATGTAGGCGGTGCTACAGAGTTCTTGAAGTGGTGGCCTAACTACGGCTACACTAGAAGG
ACAGTATTTGGTATCTGCGCTCTGCTGAAGCCAGTTACCTTCGGAAAAAGAGTTGGTAGCTCTTGATCCG
GCAAACAAACCACCGCTGGTAGCGGTGGTTTTTTTGTTTGCAAGCAGCAGATTACGCGCAGAAAAAAAGG
ATCTCAAGAAGATCCTTTGATCTTTTCTACGGGGTCTGACGCTCAGTGGAACGAAAACTCACGTTAAGGG
ATTTTGGTCATGCATGATATATCTCCCAATTTGTGTAGGGCTTATTATGCACGCTTAAAAATAATAAAAG
CAGACTTGACCTGATAGTTTGGCTGTGAGCAATTATGTGCTTAGTGCATCTAACGCTTGAGTTAAGCCGC
GCCGCGAAGCGGCGTCGGCTTGAACGAATTTCTAGCTAGACATTATTTGCCGACTACCTTGGTGATCTCG
CCTTTCACGTAGTGGACAAATTCTTCCAACTGATCTGCGCGCGAGGCCAAGCGATCTTCTTCTTGTCCAA
GATAAGCCTGTCTAGCTTCAAGTATGACGGGCTGATACTGGGCCGGCAGGCGCTCCATTGCCCAGTCGGC
AGCGACATCCTTCGGCGCGATTTTGCCGGTTACTGCGCTGTACCAAATGCGGGACAACGTAAGCACTACA
TTTCGCTCATCGCCAGCCCAGTCGGGCGGCGAGTTCCATAGCGTTAAGGTTTCATTTAGCGCCTCAAATA
GATCCTGTTCAGGAACCGGATCAAAGAGTTCCTCCGCCGCTGGACCTACCAAGGCAACGCTATGTTCTCT
TGCTTTTGTCAGCAAGATAGCCAGATCAATGTCGATCGTGGCTGGCTCGAAGATACCTGCAAGAATGTCA
TTGCGCTGCCATTCTCCAAATTGCAGTTCGCGCTTAGCTGGATAACGCCACGGAATGATGTCGTCGTGCA
CAACAATGGTGACTTCTACAGCGCGGAGAATCTCGCTCTCTCCAGGGGAAGCCGAAGTTTCCAAAAGGTC
GTTGATCAAAGCTCGCCGCGTTGTTTCATCAAGCCTTACGGTCACCGTAACCAGCAAATCAATATCACTG
TGTGGCTTCAGGCCGCCATCCACTGCGGAGCCGTACAAATGTACGGCCAGCAACGTCGGTTCGAGATGGC
GCTCGATGACGCCAACTACCTCTGATAGTTGAGTCGATACTTCGGCGATCACCGCTTCCCCCATGATGTT
TAACTTTGTTTTAGGGCGACTGCCCTGCTGCGTAACATCGTTGCTGCTCCATAACATCAAACATCGACCC
ACGGCGTAACGCGCTTGCTGCTTGGATGCCCGAGGCATAGACTGTACCCCAAAAAAACAGTCATAACAAG
CCATGAAAACCGCCACTGCGCCGTTACCACCGCTGCGTTCGGTCAAGGTTCTGGACCAGTTGCGTGAGCG
CATACGCTACTTGCATTACAGCTTACGAACCGAACAGGCTTATGTCCACTGGGTTCGTGCCCGAATTGAT
CACAGGCAGCAACGCTCTGTCATCGTTACAATCAACATGCTACCCTCCGCGAGATCATCCGTGTTTCAAA
CCCGGCAGCTTAGTTGCCGTTCTTCCGAATAGCATCGGTAACATGAGCAAAGTCTGCCGCCTTACAACGG
CTCTCCCGCTGACGCCGTCCCGGACTGATGGGCTGCCTGTATCGAGTGGTGATTTTGTGCCGAGCTGCCG
GTCGGGGAGCTGTTGGCTGGCTGGTGGCAGGATATATTGTGGTGTAAACAAATTGACGCTTAGACAACTT
AATAACACATTGCGGACGTTTTTAATGTACTGAATTAACGCCGAATTGAATTATCAGCTTGCATGCCGGT
CGATCTAGTAACATAGATGACACCGCGCGCGATAATTTATCCTAGTTTGCGCGCTATATTTTGTTTTCTA
TCGCGTATTAAATGTATAATTGCGGGACTCTAATCATAAAAACCCATCTCATAAATAACGTCATGCATTA
CATGTTAATTATTACATGCTTAACGTAATTCAACAGAAATTATATGATAATCATCGCAAGACCGGCAACA
GGATTCAATCTTAAGAAACTTTATTGCCAAATGTTTGAACGATCTGCTTGACTCTAGGGGTCATCATTAG
GGGCAGGGCATGCTCATGTAGAGCGCCTGCTCGCCGTCCGAGGCGGTGCCGTCGTACAGGGCGGTGTCCA
GGCCGCAGAGGGTGAACCCCATCCGCCGGTACGCGTGGATCGCCGGTGCGTTGACGTTGGTGACCTCCAG
CCAGAGGTGCCCGGCACCCCGCTCGCGGGCGAACTCCGTCGCGAGCCCCATCAACGCGCGCCCGACCCCG
TGCCCCCGGTGCTCCGGGGCGACCTCGATGTCCTCGACGGTCAGCCGGCGGTTCCAGCCGGAGTACGAGA
CGACCACGAAGCCCGCCAGGTCGCCGTCGTCCCCGTACGCGACGAACGTCCGAGAGTCCGGGTCGCCGTC
CTCCCCGTCGTCCGATTCGTCGTCCGATTCGTCGTCGGGGAACACCTTGGTCAGGGGCGGGTCCACCGGC
ACCTCCCGCAGGGTGAAGCCGTCCCCGGTGGCGGTGACGCGGAAGACGGTGTCGGTGGTGAAGGACCCAT
CCAGTGCCTCGATGGCCTCGGCGTCCCCCGGGACACTGGTGCGGTACCGGTAAGCCGTGTCGTCAAGAGT
GGTACCCATGGTAGATCCCCTCGATCGAGTTGAGAGTGAATATGAGACTCTAATTGGATACCGAGGGGAA
TTTATGGAACGTCAGTGGAGCATTTTTGACAAGAAATATTTGCTAGCTGATAGTGACCTTAGGCGACTTT
TGAACGCGCAATAATGGTTTCTGACGTATGTGCTTAGCTCATTAAACTCCAGAAACCCGCGGCTCAGTGG
CTCCTTCAACGTTGCGGTTCTGTCAGTTCCAAACGTAAAACGGCTTGTCCCGCGTCATCGGCGGGGGTCA
TAACGTGACTCCCTTAATTCTCCGCTCATGATTGATAATTCGAGCTCTCCCATATGGTCTCGTTCAGCTT
TCTTGTACAAAGT
